>Addgene plasmid #42021 | pmyc-GFP-TNRC6A-(935-1026)-NES-mut | depositor full sequence | sequence record 56763 | pmyc-GFP-TNRC6A-(935-1026)-NES-mut sequence 6388 bps
GACGGATCGGGAGATCTCCCGATCCCCTATGGTGCACTCTCAGTACAATCTGCTCTGATGCCGCATAGTT
AAGCCAGTATCTGCTCCCTGCTTGTGTGTTGGAGGTCGCTGAGTAGTGCGCGAGCAAAATTTAAGCTACA
ACAAGGCAAGGCTTGACCGACAATTGCATGAAGAATCTGCTTAGGGTTAGGCGTTTTGCGCTGCTTCGCG
ATGTACGGGCCAGATATACGCGTTGACATTGATTATTGACTAGTTATTAATAGTAATCAATTACGGGGTC
ATTAGTTCATAGCCCATATATGGAGTTCCGCGTTACATAACTTACGGTAAATGGCCCGCCTGGCTGACCG
CCCAACGACCCCCGCCCATTGACGTCAATAATGACGTATGTTCCCATAGTAACGCCAATAGGGACTTTCC
ATTGACGTCAATGGGTGGAGTATTTACGGTAAACTGCCCACTTGGCAGTACATCAAGTGTATCATATGCC
AAGTACGCCCCCTATTGACGTCAATGACGGTAAATGGCCCGCCTGGCATTATGCCCAGTACATGACCTTA
TGGGACTTTCCTACTTGGCAGTACATCTACGTATTAGTCATCGCTATTACCATGGTGATGCGGTTTTGGC
AGTACATCAATGGGCGTGGATAGCGGTTTGACTCACGGGGATTTCCAAGTCTCCACCCCATTGACGTCAA
TGGGAGTTTGTTTTGGCACCAAAATCAACGGGACTTTCCAAAATGTCGTAACAACTCCGCCCCATTGACG
CAAATGGGCGGTAGGCGTGTACGGTGGGAGGTCTATATAAGCAGAGCTCTCTGGCTAACTAGAGAACCCA
CTGCTTACTGGCTTATCGAAATTAATACGACTCACTATAGGGAGACCCAAGCTGGCTAGCCCACCAATGG
AACAAAAACTCATCTCAGAAGAGGATCTGTCCGGCGGCATGGTGAGCAAGGGCGAGGAGCTGTTCACCGG
GGTGGTGCCCATCCTGGTCGAGCTGGACGGCGACGTAAACGGCCACAAGTTCAGCGTGTCCGGCGAGGGC
GAGGGCGATGCCACCTACGGCAAGCTGACCCTGAAGTTCATCTGCACCACCGGCAAGCTGCCCGTGCCCT
GGCCCACCCTCGTGACCACCCTGACCTACGGCGTGCAGTGCTTCAGCCGCTACCCCGACCACATGAAGCA
GCACGACTTCTTCAAGTCCGCCATGCCCGAAGGCTACGTCCAGGAGCGCACCATCTTCTTCAAGGACGAC
GGCAACTACAAGACCCGCGCCGAGGTGAAGTTCGAGGGCGACACCCTGGTGAACCGCATCGAGCTGAAGG
GCATCGACTTCAAGGAGGACGGCAACATCCTGGGGCACAAGCTGGAGTACAACTACAACAGCCACAACGT
CTATATCATGGCCGACAAGCAGAAGAACGGCATCAAGGTGAACTTCAAGATCCGCCACAACATCGAGGAC
GGCAGCGTGCAGCTCGCCGACCACTACCAGCAGAACACCCCCATCGGCGACGGCCCCGTGCTGCTGCCCG
ACAACCACTACCTGAGCACCCAGTCCGCCCTGAGCAAAGACCCCAACGAGAAGCGCGATCACATGGTCCT
GCTGGAGTTCGTGACCGCCGCCGGGATCACTCTCGGCATGGACGAGCTGTACAAGAAGCTTGGAATGATG
AAAGGTGGAAACAAACAAGAAGAAGCGTGGATAAATCCAGCCGTTAAACAGGCTTCAAACGCCAGTGCTT
CGAGAGACTCACCAGAGGAAAATGTACAAAGCAATAAGATGGACCTTTCTGGAGGAATGTTACAAGACAA
ACGAATGGAGATAGATAAACATAGCCTAAATATTGGTGATTACAATCGAACGGTCGGGAAAGGCCCTGGT
TCTCGGCCTCAGATTTCCAAAGAGTCTTCCATGGAGCGCAATCCTTATTTTGATAAGTGATCTAGAGGGC
CCGTTTAAACCCGCTGATCAGCCTCGACTGTGCCTTCTAGTTGCCAGCCATCTGTTGTTTGCCCCTCCCC
CGTGCCTTCCTTGACCCTGGAAGGTGCCACTCCCACTGTCCTTTCCTAATAAAATGAGGAAATTGCATCG
CATTGTCTGAGTAGGTGTCATTCTATTCTGGGGGGTGGGGTGGGGCAGGACAGCAAGGGGGAGGATTGGG
AAGACAATAGCAGGCATGCTGGGGATGCGGTGGGCTCTATGGCTTCTGAGGCGGAAAGAACCAGCTGGGG
CTCTAGGGGGTATCCCC
[124 nt withheld, positions 2258-2381]
C
[91 nt withheld, positions 2383-2473]
A
[49 nt withheld, positions 2475-2523]
CCTTTGACGTTGGAGTCCACGTTCTTT
[37 nt withheld, positions 2551-2587]
ACCCTATCTCGGTCTATTCTTTTGATTTATAAGGGATTTTGCCGATTTCGGCCTATTGGTTAAAAAATGA
GCTGATTTAACAAAAATTTAACGCGAATTAATTCTGTGGAATGTGTGTCAGTTAGGGTGTGGAAAGTCCC
CAGGCTCCCCAGCAGGCAGAAGTATGCAAAGCATGCATCTCAATTAGTCAGCAACCAGGTGTGGAAAGTC
CCCAGGCTCCCCAGCAGGCAGAAGTATGCAAAGCATGCATCTCAATTAGTCAGCAACCATAGTCCCGCCC
CTAACTCCGCCCATCCCGCCCCTAACTCCGCCCAGTTCCGCCCATTCTCCGCCCCATGGCTGACTAATTT
TTTTTATTTATGCAGAGGCCGAGGCCGCCTCTGCCTCTGAGCTATTCCAGAAGTAGTGAGGAGGCTTTTT
TGGAGGCCTAGGCTTTTGCAAAAAGCTCCCGGGAGCTTGTATATCCATTTTCGGATCTGATCAAGAGACA
GGATGAGGATCGTTTCGCATGATTGAACAAGATGGATTGCACGCAGGTTCTCCGGCCGCTTGGGTGGAGA
GGCTATTCGGCTATGACTGGGCACAACAGACAATCGGCTGCTCTGATGCCGCCGTGTTCCGGCTGTCAGC
GCAGGGGCGCCCGGTTCTTTTTGTCAAGACCGACCTGTCCGGTGCCCTGAATGAACTGCAGGACGAGGCA
GCGCGGCTATCGTGGCTGGCCACGACGGGCGTTCCTTGCGCAGCTGTGCTCGACGTTGTCACTGAAGCGG
GAAGGGACTGGCTGCTATTGGGCGAAGTGCCGGGGCAGGATCTCCTGTCATCTCACCTTGCTCCTGCCGA
GAAAGTATCCATCATGGCTGATGCAATGCGGCGGCTGCATACGCTTGATCCGGCTACCTGCCCATTCGAC
CACCAAGCGAAACATCGCATCGAGCGAGCACGTACTCGGATGGAAGCCGGTCTTGTCGATCAGGATGATC
TGGACGAAGAGCATCAGGGGCTCGCGCCAGCCGAACTGTTCGCCAGGCTCAAGGCGCGCATGCCCGACGG
CGAGGATCTCGTCGTGACCCATGGCGATGCCTGCTTGCCGAATATCATGGTGGAAAATGGCCGCTTTTCT
GGATTCATCGACTGTGGCCGGCTGGGTGTGGCGGACCGCTATCAGGACATAGCGTTGGCTACCCGTGATA
TTGCTGAAGAGCTTGGCGGCGAATGGGCTGACCGCTTCCTCGTGCTTTACGGTATCGCCGCTCCCGATTC
GCAGCGCATCGCCTTCTATCGCCTTCTTGACGAGTTCTTCTGAGCGGGACTCTGGGGTTCGAAATGACCG
ACCAAGCGACGCCCAACCTGCCATCACGAGATTTCGATTCCACCGCCGCCTTCTATGAAAGGTTGGGCTT
CGGAATCGTTTTCCGGGACGCCGGCTGGATGATCCTCCAGCGCGGGGATCTCATGCTGGAGTTCTTCGCC
CACCCCAACTTGTTTATTGCAGCTTATAATGGTTACAAATAAAGCAATAGCATCACAAATTTCACAAATA
AAGCATTTTTTTCACTGCATTCTAGTTGTGGTTTGTCCAAACTCATCAATGTATCTTATCATGTCTGTAT
ACCGTCGACCTCTAGCTAGAGCTTGGCGTAATCATGGTCATAGCTGTTTCCTGTGTGAAATTGTTATCCG
CTCACAATTCCACACAACATACGAGCCGGAAGCATAAAGTGTAAAGCCTGGGGTGCCTAATGAGTGAGCT
AACTCACATTAATTGCGTTGCGCTCACTGCCCGCTTTCCAGTCGGGAAACCTGTCGTGCCAGCTGCATTA
ATGAATCGGCCAACGCGCGGGGAGAGGCGGTTTGCGTATTGGGCGCTCTTCCGCTTCCTCGCTCACTGAC
TCGCTGCGCTCGGTCGTTCGGCTGCGGCGAGCGGTATCAGCTCACTCAAAGGCGGTAATACGGTTATCCA
CAGAATCAGGGGATAACGCAGGAAAGAACATGTGAGCAAAAGGCCAGCAAAAGGCCAGGAACCGTAAAAA
GGCCGCGTTGCTGGCGTTTTTCCATAGGCTCCGCCCCCCTGACGAGCATCACAAAAATCGACGCTCAAGT
CAGAGGTGGCGAAACCCGACAGGACTATAAAGATACCAGGCGTTTCCCCCTGGAAGCTCCCTCGTGCGCT
CTCCTGTTCCGACCCTGCCGCTTACCGGATACCTGTCCGCCTTTCTCCCTTCGGGAAGCGTGGCGCTTTC
TCATAGCTCACGCTGTAGGTATCTCAGTTCGGTGTAGGTCGTTCGCTCCAAGCTGGGCTGTGTGCACGAA
CCCCCCGTTCAGCCCGACCGCTGCGCCTTATCCGGTAACTATCGTCTTGAGTCCAACCCGGTAAGACACG
ACTTATCGCCACTGGCAGCAGCCACTGGTAACAGGATTAGCAGAGCGAGGTATGTAGGCGGTGCTACAGA
GTTCTTGAAGTGGTGGCCTAACTACGGCTACACTAGAAGAACAGTATTTGGTATCTGCGCTCTGCTGAAG
CCAGTTACCTTCGGAAAAAGAGTTGGTAGCTCTTGATCCGGCAAACAAACCACCGCTGGTAGCGGTTTTT
TTGTTTGCAAGCAGCAGATTACGCGCAGAAAAAAAGGATCTCAAGAAGATCCTTTGATCTTTTCTACGGG
GTCTGACGCTCAGTGGAACGAAAACTCACGTTAAGGGATTTTGGTCATGAGATTATCAAAAAGGATCTTC
ACCTAGATCCTTTTAAATTAAAAATGAAGTTTTAAATCAATCTAAAGTATATATGAGTAAACTTGGTCTG
ACAGTTACCAATGCTTAATCAGTGAGGCACCTATCTCAGCGATCTGTCTATTTCGTTCATCCATAGTTGC
CTGACTCCCCGTCGTGTAGATAACTACGATACGGGAGGGCTTACCATCTGGCCCCAGTGCTGCAATGATA
CCGCGAGACCCACGCTCACCGGCTCCAGATTTATCAGCAATAAACCAGCCAGCCGGAAGGGCCGAGCGCA
GAAGTGGTCCTGCAACTTTATCCGCCTCCATCCAGTCTATTAATTGTTGCCGGGAAGCTAGAGTAAGTAG
TTCGCCAGTTAATAGTTTGCGCAACGTTGTTGCCATTGCTACAGGCATCGTGGTGTCACGCTCGTCGTTT
GGTATGGCTTCATTCAGCTCCGGTTCCCAACGATCAAGGCGAGTTACATGATCCCCCATGTTGTGCAAAA
AAGCGGTTAGCTCCTTCGGTCCTCCGATCGTTGTCAGAAGTAAGTTGGCCGCAGTGTTATCACTCATGGT
TATGGCAGCACTGCATAATTCTCTTACTGTCATGCCATCCGTAAGATGCTTTTCTGTGACTGGTGAGTAC
TCAACCAAGTCATTCTGAGAATAGTGTATGCGGCGACCGAGTTGCTCTTGCCCGGCGTCAATACGGGATA
ATACCGCGCCACATAGCAGAACTTTAAAAGTGCTCATCATTGGAAAACGTTCTTCGGGGCGAAAACTCTC
AAGGATCTTACCGCTGTTGAGATCCAGTTCGATGTAACCCACTCGTGCACCCAACTGATCTTCAGCATCT
TTTACTTTCACCAGCGTTTCTGGGTGAGCAAAAACAGGAAGGCAAAATGCCGCAAAAAAGGGAATAAGGG
CGACACGGAAATGTTGAATACTCATACTCTTCCTTTTTCAATATTATTGAAGCATTTATCAGGGTTATTG
TCTCATGAGCGGATACATATTTGAATGTATTTAGAAAAATAAACAAATAGGGGTTCCGCGCACATTTCCC
CGAAAAGTGCCACCTGACGTC
Features (pLannotate 1.2.2; 21 found; start..end, strand, type, name):
     28..80      -  misc_feature   bom (fragment): basis of mobility region from pBR322
    235..614     +  enhancer       CMV enhancer: human cytomegalovirus immediate early enhancer
    615..818     +  promoter       CMV promoter: human cytomegalovirus (CMV) immediate early promoter
    814..847     +  LTR            5' LTR (truncated) (fragment): truncated 5' long terminal repeat (LTR) from HIV-1
    863..881     +  promoter       T7 promoter: promoter for bacteriophage T7 RNA polymerase
    949..1665    +  CDS            EGFP: EGFP is a basic (constitutively fluorescent) green fluorescent protein published in 1996, derived from Aequorea victoria. It is reported to be a rapidly-maturing weak dimer with moderate acid sensitivity.
   1672..1947    +  CDS            Tnrc6a (fragment): TNR6A_MOUSE - Also known as Kiaa1460. Experimental evidence at protein level: Swiss-Prot protein existence level 1. Plays a role in RNA-mediated gene silencing by both micro- RNAs (miRNAs) and short interfering RNAs (siRNAs) (PubMed:22187428). Required for miRNA-dependent repression of translation and for siRNA- dependent endonucleolytic cleavage of complementary mRNAs by argonaute family proteins (PubMed:22187428). As a scaffolding protein, associates with argonaute proteins bound to partially complementary mRNAs, and can simultaneously recruit CCR4-NOT and PAN deadenylase complexes (By simil
   1988..2212    +  polyA_signal   bGH poly(A) signal: bovine growth hormone polyadenylation signal
   2216..2237    +  promoter       SV40 promoter (fragment): SV40 enhancer and early promoter
   2258..2686    +  rep_origin     f1 ori (sequence partly withheld): f1 bacteriophage origin of replication; arrow indicates direction of (+) strand synthesis
   2700..3029    +  promoter       SV40 promoter: SV40 enhancer and early promoter
   3096..3887    +  CDS            neo: KKA2_KLEPN - Also known as kan, nptII. Experimental evidence at protein level: Swiss-Prot protein existence level 1. Resistance to kanamycin, neomycin, paromomycin, ribostamycin, butirosin and gentamicin B. From Klebsiella pneumoniae.
   3911..4069    +  CDS            ble (fragment): BLE_KLEPN - Experimental evidence at protein level: Swiss-Prot protein existence level 1. Binding protein with a strong affinity to the bleomycin family of antibiotics. Binds to CL990; an antimitotic-antibiotic compound. From Klebsiella pneumoniae.
   4064..4185    +  polyA_signal   SV40 poly(A) signal: SV40 polyadenylation signal
   4258..4274    -  protein_bind   lac operator: The lac repressor binds to the lac operator to inhibit transcription in E. coli. This inhibition can be relieved by adding lactose or isopropyl-β-D-thiogalactopyranoside (IPTG). lac repressor encoded by lacI
   4282..4312    -  promoter       lac promoter: promoter for the E. coli lac operon
   4327..4348    -  protein_bind   CAP binding site: CAP binding activates transcription in the presence of cAMP. E. coli catabolite activator protein
   4361..4453    -  CDS            lacI (fragment): lac repressor; lacI; The lac repressor binds to the lac operator to inhibit transcription in E. coli. This inhibition can be relieved by adding lactose or isopropyl-β-D-thiogalactopyranoside (IPTG).
   4636..5221    -  rep_origin     ori: high-copy-number ColE1/pMB1/pBR322/pUC origin of replication
   5392..6252    -  CDS            AmpR: β-lactamase; bla; confers resistance to ampicillin, carbenicillin, and related antibiotics
   6253..6357    -  promoter       AmpR promoter: bla
