[The description below was written by a language model from this plasmid's Addgene catalogue record and pLannotate feature annotations shown in this document.]
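Description:
pmyc-GFP-TNRC6A-(935-1026)-NES-mut is a 6,388 bp mammalian expression plasmid built on the pcDNA3.1 backbone. It is maintained in E. coli through a high-copy ColE1/pUC-type origin and an ampicillin resistance gene (β-lactamase with its own promoter). It also carries an f1 phage origin. For selection in mammalian cells, an SV40 early promoter drives a neomycin phosphotransferase gene followed by an SV40 polyadenylation signal, allowing G418 selection of stable transfectants. Several small annotated fragments (bom, lac promoter/operator, lacI, ble and a short HIV-1 LTR match) appear to be backbone remnants or software hits rather than functional parts of the design.

The expression cassette uses the CMV immediate-early enhancer and promoter, with a T7 promoter just downstream, and ends with the bovine growth hormone polyadenylation signal. It encodes a Myc epitope and EGFP fused to the N-terminus of a short segment of human TNRC6A (GW182), covering amino acids 935–1026. The Myc tag is listed in the catalogue entry but is not annotated in the feature table. The automated annotation matched the insert to the mouse orthologue, whereas the record gives the species as human. The fragment carries four alanine substitutions, F951A, F955A, I958A and F960A. As the "NES-mut" name indicates, these are intended to disrupt the nuclear export signal within this region.

TNRC6A is an Argonaute-associated scaffold protein in microRNA-mediated silencing, and the associated study concerns its role in the nucleus. The construct therefore most plausibly serves as a fluorescent localisation reporter. Comparing it with a wild-type fragment would test whether these hydrophobic residues are needed for nuclear export.
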