Addgene plasmid #42021: pmyc-GFP-TNRC6A-(935-1026)-NES-mut
Depositing lab: Kumiko Ui-Tei. Depositing organization: The University of Tokyo. Publication: Human TNRC6A is an Argonaute-navigator protein for microRNA-mediated gene silencing in the nucleus. Nishi K, Nishi A, Nagasawa T, Ui-Tei K. RNA. 2013 Jan;19(1):17-35. doi: 10.1261/rna.034769.112. Epub 2012 Nov 13. PubMed 23150874.
Backbone
  Vector backbone: pcDNA3.1
  Backbone size w/o insert (bp): 5338
  Total vector size (bp): 6388
  Vector type: Mammalian Expression
  Selectable markers: Neomycin (select with G418)
Growth in bacteria
  Bacterial resistance: Ampicillin, 100 μg/mL
  Growth temperature: 37°C
  Growth strain: DH5alpha
  Copy number: High Copy
Gene/Insert
  Gene/Insert name: TNRC6A (alt name: GW182)
  Species: H. sapiens (human)
  Mutation: contain aa935-1026, F951A, F955A, I958A, F960A
  GenBank ID: AAK62026.1
  Entrez Gene: TNRC6A (a.k.a. CAGH26, FAME6, GW1, GW182, TNRC6)
  Promoter: CMV
  Tag / fusion protein: Myc (N terminal on insert); EGFP (N terminal on insert)
  Cloning method: Restriction Enzyme; 5′ cloning site NheI (not destroyed); 3′ cloning site XbaI (not destroyed)
  Sequencing primers: 5′ CGCAAATGGGCGGTAGGCGTG
Terms and licenses: Academic/Nonprofit Terms; Industry Terms: Not Available to Industry
How to cite: pmyc-GFP-TNRC6A-(935-1026)-NES-mut was a gift from Kumiko Ui-Tei (Addgene plasmid # 42021 ; http://n2t.net/addgene:42021 ; RRID:Addgene_42021)
