>Addgene plasmid #42021 | pmyc-GFP-TNRC6A-(935-1026)-NES-mut | addgene partial sequence | sequence record 59575 | EGFP_C
CGGCATGGACGAGCTGTACAAGTCCGGCGGCAAGCTTGGAATGATGAAAGGTGGAAACAAACAAGAAGAA
GCGTGGATAAATCCAGCCGTTAAACAGGCTTCAAACGCCAGTGCTTCGAGAGACTCACCAGAGGAAAATG
TACAAAGCAATAAGATGGACCTTTCTGGAGGAATGTTACAAGACAAACGAATGGAGATAGATAAACATAG
CCTAAATATTGGTGATTACAATCGAACGGTCGGGAAAGGCCCTGGTTCTCGGCCTCAGATTTCCAAAGAG
TCTTCCATGGAGCGCAATCCTTATTTTGATAAGTGATCTAGAGGGCCCGTTTAAACCCGCTGATCAGCCT
CGACTGTGCCTTCTAGTTGCCAGCCATCTGTTGTTTGCCCCTCCCCCGTGCCTTCCTTGACCCTGGAAGG
TGCCACTCCCACTGTCCTTTCCTAATAAAATGAGGAAATTGCATCGCATTGTCTGAGTAGGTGTCATTCT
ATTCTGGGGGGTGGGGTGGGGCAGGACAGCAAGGGGGAGGATTGGGAAGACAATAGCAGGCATGCTGGGG
ATGCGGTGGGCTCTATGGCTTCTGAGGCGGAAAGAACCAGCTGGGGCTCTAGGGGGTATCCCC
[124 nt withheld, positions 624-747]
C
[91 nt withheld, positions 749-839]
A
[49 nt withheld, positions 841-889]
CCTTTGACGTTGGAGTCCACGTTCTTT
[37 nt withheld, positions 917-953]
ACC
