>Addgene plasmid #42021 | pmyc-GFP-TNRC6A-(935-1026)-NES-mut | addgene partial sequence | sequence record 59907 | CMV-F 5'-CGCAAATGGGCGGTAGGCGTG-3'
AGCAGAGCTCTCTGGCTAACTAGAGAACCCACTGCTTACTGGCTTATCGAAATTAATACGACTCACTATA
GGGAGACCCAAGCTGGCTAGCCCACCATGGAACAAAAACTCATCTCAGAAGAGGATCTGTCCGGCGGCAT
GGTGAGCAAGGGCGAGGAGCTGTTCACCGGGGTGGTGCCCATCCTGGTCGAGCTGGACGGCGACGTAAAC
GGCCACAAGTTCAGCGTGTCCGGCGAGGGCGAGGGCGATGCCACCTACGGCAAGCTGACCCTGAAGTTCA
TCTGCACCACCGGCAAGCTGCCCGTGCCCTGGCCCACCCTCGTGACCACCCTGACCTACGGCGTGCAGTG
CTTCAGCCGCTACCCCGACCACATGAAGCAGCACGACTTCTTCAAGTCCGCCATGCCCGAAGGCTACGTC
CAGGAGCGCACCATCTTCTTCAAGGACGACGGCAACTACAAGACCCGCGCCGAGGTGAAGTTCGAGGGCG
ACACCCTGGTGAACCGCATCGAGCTGAAGGGCATCGACTTCAAGGAGGACGGCAACATCCTGGGGCACAA
GCTGGAGTACAACTACAACAGCCACAACGTCTATATCATGGCCGACAAGCAGAAGAACGGCATCAAGGTG
AACTTCAAGATCCGCCACAACATCGAGGACGGCAGCGTGCAGCTCGCCGACCACTACCAGCAGAACACCC
CCATCGGCGACGGCCCCGTGCTGCTGCCCGACAACCACTACCTGAGCACCCAGTCCGCCCTGAGCAAAGA
CCCCAACGAGAAGCGCGATCACATGGTCCTGCTGGAGTTCGTGACCGCCGCCGGGATCACTCTCGGCATG
GACGAGCTGTACAAGTCCGGCGGCAAGCTTGGAATGATGAAAGGTGGAAACAAACAAGAAGAAGCGTGGA
TAAATCCAGCCGTTAAACAGGCTTCAAACGCCAGTGCTTCGAGAGACTCACCA
